Addgene plasmid #83098: pLX304 GDF11-V5 blast
Purpose: Lentiviral vector for constitutive expression of human GDF11 with C-terminal V5 tag
Depositing lab: Kevin Janes. Depositing organization: University of Virginia. Publication: Tumor-Suppressor Inactivation of GDF11 Occurs by Precursor Sequestration in Triple-Negative Breast Cancer. Bajikar SS, Wang CC, Borten MA, Pereira EJ, Atkins KA, Janes KA. Dev Cell. 2017 Nov 20;43(4):418-435.e13. doi: 10.1016/j.devcel.2017.10.027. PubMed 29161592.
Backbone
  Vector backbone: pLX304
  Backbone manufacturer: Addgene #25890
  Backbone size w/o insert (bp): 9377
  Vector type: Mammalian Expression, Lentiviral
  Selectable markers: Blasticidin
Growth in bacteria
  Bacterial resistance: Ampicillin, 100 μg/mL
  Growth temperature: 37°C
  Growth strain: NEB Stable
  Copy number: Low Copy
Gene/Insert
  Gene/Insert name: GDF11 (alt name: BMP11)
  Species: H. sapiens (human)
  Insert size (bp): 1221
  GenBank ID: NM_005811
  Entrez Gene: GDF11 (a.k.a. BMP11)
  Tag / fusion protein: V5 (C terminal on backbone)
  Cloning method: Gateway Cloning
  Sequencing primers: 5′ CMV-F; 3′ WPRE-R
Resource information
  A portion of this plasmid was derived from a plasmid made by: DNASU plasmid (HsCD00351455)
Terms and licenses: Academic/Nonprofit Terms; Industry Terms: Not Available to Industry
Depositor comments: Plasmid for stable expression of human GDF11 with C-terminal V5 tag.
How to cite: pLX304 GDF11-V5 blast was a gift from Kevin Janes (Addgene plasmid # 83098 ; http://n2t.net/addgene:83098 ; RRID:Addgene_83098)
