[The description below was written by a language model from this plasmid's Addgene catalogue record and pLannotate feature annotations shown in this document.]
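Description:
pLX304 GDF11-V5 blast is a third-generation-style, self-inactivating HIV-1 lentiviral expression vector built on the pLX304 Gateway destination backbone, carrying the human GDF11 (BMP11) coding sequence for constitutive expression in mammalian cells. It is propagated in E. coli under ampicillin selection via the AmpR (β-lactamase) gene and a ColE1/pUC-type origin. The catalogue lists it as low copy and grown in a recombination-tolerant strain, as is common for plasmids bearing LTR repeats. An f1 origin, an SV40 origin and leftover lac, T7 and T3 cloning-vector elements are also annotated in the backbone.

The viral genome is transcribed from an RSV promoter fused to a truncated 5' LTR. This is followed by the Ψ packaging signal with a partial gag sequence, the Rev response element for Rev-dependent nuclear export, and a cPPT/CTS element that aids nuclear import of the reverse-transcribed genome. Two expression units sit between the LTRs. A human PGK promoter drives blasticidin S deaminase, which allows selection of transduced cells. The CMV enhancer/promoter drives the 1,221 bp GDF11 open reading frame, which was inserted by Gateway recombination and is therefore flanked by attB1 and attB2 sites. The reading frame continues through attB2 into a backbone-encoded V5 epitope, giving a C-terminally tagged protein detectable with anti-V5 antibodies. A WPRE downstream enhances transcript stability and expression. The ΔU3 3' LTR inactivates viral promoter activity after integration, and an SV40 poly(A) signal follows it.

The construct is intended for producing lentivirus to generate cell lines stably expressing V5-tagged GDF11. It was deposited in connection with work on GDF11 precursor processing and tumour-suppressor function in triple-negative breast cancer.
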