Features (pLannotate 1.2.2; 32 found; start..end, strand, type, name):
      1..304     +  enhancer       CMV enhancer: human cytomegalovirus immediate early enhancer
    305..508     +  promoter       CMV promoter: human cytomegalovirus (CMV) immediate early promoter
    532..552     +  protein_bind   attB1: mutant version of attB; core recombination site for the Gateway® BP reaction BP Clonase™
    573..1793    +  CDS            GDF11: GDF11_HUMAN - Also known as BMP11 From Homo sapiens (Human).
   1810..1830    -  protein_bind   attB2: mutant version of attB; core recombination site for the Gateway® BP reaction BP Clonase™
   1833..1874    +  CDS            V5 tag: epitope tag from simian virus 5
   1916..2504    +  misc_feature   WPRE: woodchuck hepatitis virus posttranscriptional regulatory element
   2555..2574    +  misc_feature   cPPT/CTS (fragment): central polypurine tract and central termination sequence of HIV-1
   2576..2809    +  LTR            3' LTR (ΔU3): self-inactivating 3' long terminal repeat (LTR) from HIV-1
   2887..3008    +  polyA_signal   SV40 poly(A) signal: SV40 polyadenylation signal
   3048..3183    +  rep_origin     SV40 ori: SV40 origin of replication
   3204..3222    -  promoter       T7 promoter: promoter for bacteriophage T7 RNA polymerase
   3230..3385    +  CDS            lacZα (fragment): LacZα fragment of β-galactosidase; lacZ fragment
   3390..3818    +  rep_origin     f1 ori (sequence partly withheld): f1 bacteriophage origin of replication; arrow indicates direction of (+) strand synthesis
   3871..3975    +  promoter       AmpR promoter: bla
   3976..4836    +  CDS            AmpR: β-lactamase; bla; confers resistance to ampicillin, carbenicillin, and related antibiotics
   5007..5595    +  rep_origin     ori: high-copy-number ColE1/pMB1/pBR322/pUC origin of replication
   5778..5870    +  CDS            lacI (fragment): lac repressor; lacI; The lac repressor binds to the lac operator to inhibit transcription in E. coli. This inhibition can be relieved by adding lactose or isopropyl-β-D-thiogalactopyranoside (IPTG).
   5883..5904    +  protein_bind   CAP binding site: CAP binding activates transcription in the presence of cAMP. E. coli catabolite activator protein
   5919..5949    +  promoter       lac promoter: promoter for the E. coli lac operon
   5957..5973    +  protein_bind   lac operator: The lac repressor binds to the lac operator to inhibit transcription in E. coli. This inhibition can be relieved by adding lactose or isopropyl-β-D-thiogalactopyranoside (IPTG). lac repressor encoded by lacI
   6018..6036    +  promoter       T3 promoter: promoter for bacteriophage T3 RNA polymerase
   6064..6290    +  promoter       RSV promoter: Rous sarcoma virus enhancer/promoter
   6291..6471    +  LTR            5' LTR (truncated): truncated 5' long terminal repeat (LTR) from HIV-1
   6518..6643    +  misc_feature   HIV-1 Ψ: packaging signal of human immunodeficiency virus type 1
   6627..6990    +  CDS            HIV-1 gag (fragment): gag protein from human immunodeficiency virus 1; gag
   7136..7369    +  misc_feature   RRE: The Rev response element (RRE) of HIV-1 allows for Rev-dependent mRNA export from the nucleus to the cytoplasm.
   7746..7772    +  CDS            Rev (fragment): human immunodeficiency virus 1 (HIV-1) Rev protein; rev; enhances nuclear export of unspliced and incompletely spliced viral mRNAs
   7773..8273    +  promoter       hPGK promoter: human phosphoglycerate kinase 1 promoter
   8285..8680    +  CDS            BSD: blasticidin S deaminase; Aspergillus terreus BSD; confers resistance to blasticidin
   8740..8857    +  misc_feature   cPPT/CTS: central polypurine tract and central termination sequence of HIV-1
   8916..8973    +  enhancer       CMV enhancer (fragment): human cytomegalovirus immediate early enhancer
>Addgene plasmid #83098 | pLX304 GDF11-V5 blast | addgene full sequence | sequence record 466047 | Addgene NGS Result
CGTTACATAACTTACGGTAAATGGCCCGCCTGGCTGACCGCCCAACGACCCCCGCCCATTGACGTCAATA
ATGACGTATGTTCCCATAGTAACGCCAATAGGGACTTTCCATTGACGTCAATGGGTGGAGTATTTACGGT
AAACTGCCCACTTGGCAGTACATCAAGTGTATCATATGCCAAGTACGCCCCCTATTGACGTCAATGACGG
TAAATGGCCCGCCTGGCATTATGCCCAGTACATGACCTTATGGGACTTTCCTACTTGGCAGTACATCTAC
GTATTAGTCATCGCTATTACCATGGTGATGCGGTTTTGGCAGTACATCAATGGGCGTGGATAGCGGTTTG
ACTCACGGGGATTTCCAAGTCTCCACCCCATTGACGTCAATGGGAGTTTGTTTTGGCACCAAAATCAACG
GGACTTTCCAAAATGTCGTAACAACTCCGCCCCATTGACGCAAATGGGCGGTAGGCGTGTACGGTGGGAG
GTCTATATAAGCAGAGCTCTCTGGCTAACTGTCGGGATCAACAAGTTTGTACAAAAAAGCAGAAGGGCCG
TCAAGGCCCACCATGGTGCTCGCGGCCCCGCTGCTGCTGGGCTTCCTGCTCCTCGCCCTGGAGCTGCGGC
CCCGGGGGGAGGCGGCCGAGGGCCCCGCGGCGGCGGCGGCGGCGGCGGCGGCGGCGGCAGCGGCGGGGGT
CGGGGGGGAGCGCTCCAGCCGGCCAGCCCCGTCCGTGGCGCCCGAGCCGGACGGCTGCCCCGTGTGCGTT
TGGCGGCAGCACAGCCGCGAGCTGCGCCTAGAGAGCATCAAGTCGCAGATCTTGAGCAAACTGCGGCTCA
AGGAGGCGCCCAACATCAGCCGCGAGGTGGTGAAGCAGCTGCTGCCCAAGGCGCCGCCGCTGCAGCAGAT
CCTGGACCTACACGACTTCCAGGGCGACGCGCTGCAGCCCGAGGACTTCCTGGAGGAGGACGAGTACCAC
GCCACCACCGAGACCGTCATTAGCATGGCCCAGGAGACGGACCCAGCAGTACAGACAGATGGCAGCCCTC
TCTGCTGCCATTTTCACTTCAGCCCCAAGGTGATGTTCACAAAGGTACTGAAGGCCCAGCTGTGGGTGTA
CCTACGGCCTGTACCCCGCCCAGCCACAGTCTACCTGCAGATCTTGCGACTAAAACCCCTAACTGGGGAA
GGGACCGCAGGGGGAGGGGGCGGAGGCCGGCGTCACATCCGTATCCGCTCACTGAAGATTGAGCTGCACT
CACGCTCAGGCCATTGGCAGAGCATCGACTTCAAGCAAGTGCTACACAGCTGGTTCCGCCAGCCACAGAG
CAACTGGGGCATCGAGATCAACGCCTTTGATCCCAGTGGCACAGACCTGGCTGTCACCTCCCTGGGGCCG
GGAGCCGAGGGGCTGCATCCATTCATGGAGCTTCGAGTCCTAGAGAACACAAAACGTTCCCGGCGGAACC
TGGGTCTGGACTGCGACGAGCACTCAAGCGAGTCCCGCTGCTGCCGATATCCCCTCACAGTGGACTTTGA
GGCTTTCGGCTGGGACTGGATCATCGCACCTAAGCGCTACAAGGCCAACTACTGCTCCGGCCAGTGCGAG
TACATGTTCATGCAAAAATATCCGCATACCCATTTGGTGCAGCAGGCCAATCCAAGAGGCTCTGCTGGGC
CCTGTTGTACCCCCACCAAGATGTCCCCAATCAACATGCTCTACTTCAATGACAAGCAGCAGATTATCTA
CGGCAAGATCCCTGGCATGGTGGTGGATCGCTGTGGCTGCTCTTCAGGCCTCATGGGCCCAGCTTTCTTG
TACAAAGTGGTTGGTAAGCCTATCCCTAACCCTCTCCTCGGTCTCGATTCTACGTAGTAATGAGCTAGCG
CTAACCGGTGGCGCGTTAAGTCGACAATCAACCTCTGGATTACAAAATTTGTGAAAGATTGACTGGTATT
CTTAACTATGTTGCTCCTTTTACGCTATGTGGATACGCTGCTTTAATGCCTTTGTATCATGCTATTGCTT
CCCGTATGGCTTTCATTTTCTCCTCCTTGTATAAATCCTGGTTGCTGTCTCTTTATGAGGAGTTGTGGCC
CGTTGTCAGGCAACGTGGCGTGGTGTGCACTGTGTTTGCTGACGCAACCCCCACTGGTTGGGGCATTGCC
ACCACCTGTCAGCTCCTTTCCGGGACTTTCGCTTTCCCCCTCCCTATTGCCACGGCGGAACTCATCGCCG
CCTGCCTTGCCCGCTGCTGGACAGGGGCTCGGCTGTTGGGCACTGACAATTCCGTGGTGTTGTCGGGGAA
ATCATCGTCCTTTCCTTGGCTGCTCGCCTGTGTTGCCACCTGGATTCTGCGCGGGACGTCCTTCTGCTAC
GTCCCTTCGGCCCTCAATCCAGCGGACCTTCCTTCCCGCGGCCTGCTGCCGGCTCTGCGGCCTCTTCCGC
GTCTTCGCCTTCGCCCTCAGACGAGTCGGATCTCCCTTTGGGCCGCCTCCCCGCGTCGACTTTAAGACCA
ATGACTTACAAGGCAGCTGTAGATCTTAGCCACTTTTTAAAAGAAAAGGGGGGACTGGAAGGGCTAATTC
ACTCCCAACGAAGACAAGATCTGCTTTTTGCTTGTACTGGGTCTCTCTGGTTAGACCAGATCTGAGCCTG
GGAGCTCTCTGGCTAACTAGGGAACCCACTGCTTAAGCCTCAATAAAGCTTGCCTTGAGTGCTTCAAGTA
GTGTGTGCCCGTCTGTTGTGTGACTCTGGTAACTAGAGATCCCTCAGACCCTTTTAGTCAGTGTGGAAAA
TCTCTAGCAGTACGTATAGTAGTTCATGTCATCTTATTATTCAGTATTTATAACTTGCAAAGAAATGAAT
ATCAGAGAGTGAGAGGAACTTGTTTATTGCAGCTTATAATGGTTACAAATAAAGCAATAGCATCACAAAT
TTCACAAATAAAGCATTTTTTTCACTGCATTCTAGTTGTGGTTTGTCCAAACTCATCAATGTATCTTATC
ATGTCTGGCTCTAGCTATCCCGCCCCTAACTCCGCCCATCCCGCCCCTAACTCCGCCCAGTTCCGCCCAT
TCTCCGCCCCATGGCTGACTAATTTTTTTTATTTATGCAGAGGCCGAGGCCGCCTCGGCCTCTGAGCTAT
TCCAGAAGTAGTGAGGAGGCTTTTTTGGAGGCCTAGGGACGTACCCAATTCGCCCTATAGTGAGTCGTAT
TACGCGCGCTCACTGGCCGTCGTTTTACAACGTCGTGACTGGGAAAACCCTGGCGTTACCCAACTTAATC
GCCTTGCAGCACATCCCCCTTTCGCCAGCTGGCGTAATAGCGAAGAGGCCCGCACCGATCGCCCTTCCCA
ACAGTTGCGCAGCCTGAATGGCGAATGGG
[124 nt withheld, positions 3390-3513]
C
[91 nt withheld, positions 3515-3605]
A
[49 nt withheld, positions 3607-3655]
CCTTTGACGTTGGAGTCCACGTTCTTT
[37 nt withheld, positions 3683-3719]
ACCCTATCTCGGTCTATTCTTTTGATTTATAAGGGATTTTGCCGATTTCGGCCTATTGGTTAAAAAATGA
GCTGATTTAACAAAAATTTAACGCGAATTTTAACAAAATATTAACGCTTACAATTTAGGTGGCACTTTTC
GGGGAAATGTGCGCGGAACCCCTATTTGTTTATTTTTCTAAATACATTCAAATATGTATCCGCTCATGAG
ACAATAACCCTGATAAATGCTTCAATAATATTGAAAAAGGAAGAGTATGAGTATTCAACATTTCCGTGTC
GCCCTTATTCCCTTTTTTGCGGCATTTTGCCTTCCTGTTTTTGCTCACCCAGAAACGCTGGTGAAAGTAA
AAGATGCTGAAGATCAGTTGGGTGCACGAGTGGGTTACATCGAACTGGATCTCAACAGCGGTAAGATCCT
TGAGAGTTTTCGCCCCGAAGAACGTTTTCCAATGATGAGCACTTTTAAAGTTCTGCTATGTGGCGCGGTA
TTATCCCGTATTGACGCCGGGCAAGAGCAACTCGGTCGCCGCATACACTATTCTCAGAATGACTTGGTTG
AGTACTCACCAGTCACAGAAAAGCATCTTACGGATGGCATGACAGTAAGAGAATTATGCAGTGCTGCCAT
AACCATGAGTGATAACACTGCGGCCAACTTACTTCTGACAACGATCGGAGGACCGAAGGAGCTAACCGCT
TTTTTGCACAACATGGGGGATCATGTAACTCGCCTTGATCGTTGGGAACCGGAGCTGAATGAAGCCATAC
CAAACGACGAGCGTGACACCACGATGCCTGTAGCAATGGCAACAACGTTGCGCAAACTATTAACTGGCGA
ACTACTTACTCTAGCTTCCCGGCAACAATTAATAGACTGGATGGAGGCGGATAAAGTTGCAGGACCACTT
CTGCGCTCGGCCCTTCCGGCTGGCTGGTTTATTGCTGATAAATCTGGAGCCGGTGAGCGTGGGTCTCGCG
GTATCATTGCAGCACTGGGGCCAGATGGTAAGCCCTCCCGTATCGTAGTTATCTACACGACGGGGAGTCA
GGCAACTATGGATGAACGAAATAGACAGATCGCTGAGATAGGTGCCTCACTGATTAAGCATTGGTAACTG
TCAGACCAAGTTTACTCATATATACTTTAGATTGATTTAAAACTTCATTTTTAATTTAAAAGGATCTAGG
TGAAGATCCTTTTTGATAATCTCATGACCAAAATCCCTTAACGTGAGTTTTCGTTCCACTGAGCGTCAGA
CCCCGTAGAAAAGATCAAAGGATCTTCTTGAGATCCTTTTTTTCTGCGCGTAATCTGCTGCTTGCAAACA
AAAAAACCACCGCTACCAGCGGTGGTTTGTTTGCCGGATCAAGAGCTACCAACTCTTTTTCCGAAGGTAA
CTGGCTTCAGCAGAGCGCAGATACCAAATACTGTTCTTCTAGTGTAGCCGTAGTTAGGCCACCACTTCAA
GAACTCTGTAGCACCGCCTACATACCTCGCTCTGCTAATCCTGTTACCAGTGGCTGCTGCCAGTGGCGAT
AAGTCGTGTCTTACCGGGTTGGACTCAAGACGATAGTTACCGGATAAGGCGCAGCGGTCGGGCTGAACGG
GGGGTTCGTGCACACAGCCCAGCTTGGAGCGAACGACCTACACCGAACTGAGATACCTACAGCGTGAGCT
ATGAGAAAGCGCCACGCTTCCCGAAGGGAGAAAGGCGGACAGGTATCCGGTAAGCGGCAGGGTCGGAACA
GGAGAGCGCACGAGGGAGCTTCCAGGGGGAAACGCCTGGTATCTTTATAGTCCTGTCGGGTTTCGCCACC
TCTGACTTGAGCGTCGATTTTTGTGATGCTCGTCAGGGGGGCGGAGCCTATGGAAAAACGCCAGCAACGC
GGCCTTTTTACGGTTCCTGGCCTTTTGCTGGCCTTTTGCTCACATGTTCTTTCCTGCGTTATCCCCTGAT
TCTGTGGATAACCGTATTACCGCCTTTGAGTGAGCTGATACCGCTCGCCGCAGCCGAACGACCGAGCGCA
GCGAGTCAGTGAGCGAGGAAGCGGAAGAGCGCCCAATACGCAAACCGCCTCTCCCCGCGCGTTGGCCGAT
TCATTAATGCAGCTGGCACGACAGGTTTCCCGACTGGAAAGCGGGCAGTGAGCGCAACGCAATTAATGTG
AGTTAGCTCACTCATTAGGCACCCCAGGCTTTACACTTTATGCTTCCGGCTCGTATGTTGTGTGGAATTG
TGAGCGGATAACAATTTCACACAGGAAACAGCTATGACCATGATTACGCCAAGCGCGCAATTAACCCTCA
CTAAAGGGAACAAAAGCTGGAGCTGCAAGCTTAATGTAGTCTTATGCAATACTCTTGTAGTCTTGCAACA
TGGTAACGATGAGTTAGCAACATGCCTTACAAGGAGAGAAAAAGCACCGTGCATGCCGATTGGTGGAAGT
AAGGTGGTACGATCGTGCCTTATTAGGAAGGCAACAGACGGGTCTGACATGGATTGGACGAACCACTGAA
TTGCCGCATTGCAGAGATATTGTATTTAAGTGCCTAGCTCGATACATAAACGGGTCTCTCTGGTTAGACC
AGATCTGAGCCTGGGAGCTCTCTGGCTAACTAGGGAACCCACTGCTTAAGCCTCAATAAAGCTTGCCTTG
AGTGCTTCAAGTAGTGTGTGCCCGTCTGTTGTGTGACTCTGGTAACTAGAGATCCCTCAGACCCTTTTAG
TCAGTGTGGAAAATCTCTAGCAGTGGCGCCCGAACAGGGACTTGAAAGCGAAAGGGAAACCAGAGGAGCT
CTCTCGACGCAGGACTCGGCTTGCTGAAGCGCGCACGGCAAGAGGCGAGGGGCGGCGACTGGTGAGTACG
CCAAAAATTTTGACTAGCGGAGGCTAGAAGGAGAGAGATGGGTGCGAGAGCGTCAGTATTAAGCGGGGGA
GAATTAGATCGCGATGGGAAAAAATTCGGTTAAGGCCAGGGGGAAAGAAAAAATATAAATTAAAACATAT
AGTATGGGCAAGCAGGGAGCTAGAACGATTCGCAGTTAATCCTGGCCTGTTAGAAACATCAGAAGGCTGT
AGACAAATACTGGGACAGCTACAACCATCCCTTCAGACAGGATCAGAAGAACTTAGATCATTATATAATA
CAGTAGCAACCCTCTATTGTGTGCATCAAAGGATAGAGATAAAAGACACCAAGGAAGCTTTAGACAAGAT
AGAGGAAGAGCAAAACAAAAGTAAGACCACCGCACAGCAAGCGGCCGCTGATCTTCAGACCTGGAGGAGG
AGATATGAGGGACAATTGGAGAAGTGAATTATATAAATATAAAGTAGTAAAAATTGAACCATTAGGAGTA
GCACCCACCAAGGCAAAGAGAAGAGTGGTGCAGAGAGAAAAAAGAGCAGTGGGAATAGGAGCTTTGTTCC
TTGGGTTCTTGGGAGCAGCAGGAAGCACTATGGGCGCAGCGTCAATGACGCTGACGGTACAGGCCAGACA
ATTATTGTCTGGTATAGTGCAGCAGCAGAACAATTTGCTGAGGGCTATTGAGGCGCAACAGCATCTGTTG
CAACTCACAGTCTGGGGCATCAAGCAGCTCCAGGCAAGAATCCTGGCTGTGGAAAGATACCTAAAGGATC
AACAGCTCCTGGGGATTTGGGGTTGCTCTGGAAAACTCATTTGCACCACTGCTGTGCCTTGGAATGCTAG
TTGGAGTAATAAATCTCTGGAACAGATTTGGAATCACACGACCTGGATGGAGTGGGACAGAGAAATTAAC
AATTACACAAGCTTAATACACTCCTTAATTGAAGAATCGCAAAACCAGCAAGAAAAGAATGAACAAGAAT
TATTGGAATTAGATAAATGGGCAAGTTTGTGGAATTGGTTTAACATAACAAATTGGCTGTGGTATATAAA
ATTATTCATAATGATAGTAGGAGGCTTGGTAGGTTTAAGAATAGTTTTTGCTGTACTTTCTATAGTGAAT
AGAGTTAGGCAGGGATATTCACCATTATCGTTTCAGACCCACCTCCCAACCCCGAGGGGACCCTTGCGCC
TTTTCCAAGGCAGCCCTGGGTTTGCGCAGGGACGCGGCTGCTCTGGGCGTGGTTCCGGGAAACGCAGCGG
CGCCGACCCTGGGTCTCGCACATTCTTCACGTCCGTTCGCAGCGTCACCCGGATCTTCGCCGCTACCCTT
GTGGGCCCCCCGGCGACGCTTCCTGCTCCGCCCCTAAGTCGGGAAGGTTCCTTGCGGTTCGCGGCGTGCC
GGACGTGACAAACGGAAGCCGCACGTCTCACTAGTACCCTCGCAGACGGACAGCGCCAGGGAGCAATGGC
AGCGCGCCGACCGCGATGGGCTGTGGCCAATAGCGGCTGCTCAGCAGGGCGCGCCGAGAGCAGCGGCCGG
GAAGGGGCGGTGCGGGAGGCGGGGTGTGGGGCGGTAGTGTGGGCCCTGTTCCTGCCCGCGCGGTGTTCCG
CATTCTGCAAGCCTCCGGAGCGCACGTCGGCAGTCGGCTCCCTCGTTGACCGAATCACCGACCTCTCTCC
CCAGGGGGTACCACCATGGCCAAGCCTTTGTCTCAAGAAGAATCCACCCTCATTGAAAGAGCAACGGCTA
CAATCAACAGCATCCCCATCTCTGAAGACTACAGCGTCGCCAGCGCAGCTCTCTCTAGCGACGGCCGCAT
CTTCACTGGTGTCAATGTATATCATTTTACTGGGGGACCTTGTGCAGAACTCGTGGTGCTGGGCACTGCT
GCTGCTGCGGCAGCTGGCAACCTGACTTGTATCGTCGCGATCGGAAATGAGAACAGGGGCATCTTGAGCC
CCTGCGGACGGTGCCGACAGGTGCTTCTCGATCTGCATCCTGGGATCAAAGCCATAGTGAAGGACAGTGA
TGGACAGCCGACGGCAGTTGGGATTCGTGAATTGCTGCCCTCTGGTTATGTGTGGGAGGGCCTGCAGCTG
CAGTAGTAAGAATTCTAGATCTTGAGACAAATGGCAGTATTCATCCACAATTTTAAAAGAAAAGGGGGGA
TTGGGGGGTACAGTGCAGGGGAAAGAATAGTAGACATAATAGCAACAGACATACAAACTAAAGAATTACA
AAAACAAATTACAAAAATTCAAAATTTTCGGGTTTATTACAGGGACAGCAGAGATCCACTTTGGCGCCGG
CTCGAGGGGGCCCGGGGTTATTAATAGTAATCAATTACGGGGTCATTAGTTCATAGCCCATATATGGAGT
TCCG
