>Addgene plasmid #83098 | pLX304 GDF11-V5 blast | depositor partial sequence | sequence record 158013 | DNASU GDF11
ATGGTGCTCGCGGCCCCGCTGCTGCTGGGCTTCCTGCTCCTCGCCCTGGAGCTGCGGCCCCGGGGGGAGG
CGGCCGAGGGCCCCGCGGCGGCGGCGGCGGCGGCGGCGGCGGCGGCAGCGGCGGGGGTCGGGGGGGAGCG
CTCCAGCCGGCCAGCCCCGTCCGTGGCGCCCGAGCCGGACGGCTGCCCCGTGTGCGTTTGGCGGCAGCAC
AGCCGCGAGCTGCGCCTAGAGAGCATCAAGTCGCAGATCTTGAGCAAACTGCGGCTCAAGGAGGCGCCCA
ACATCAGCCGCGAGGTGGTGAAGCAGCTGCTGCCCAAGGCGCCGCCGCTGCAGCAGATCCTGGACCTACA
CGACTTCCAGGGCGACGCGCTGCAGCCCGAGGACTTCCTGGAGGAGGACGAGTACCACGCCACCACCGAG
ACCGTCATTAGCATGGCCCAGGAGACGGACCCAGCAGTACAGACAGATGGCAGCCCTCTCTGCTGCCATT
TTCACTTCAGCCCCAAGGTGATGTTCACAAAGGTACTGAAGGCCCAGCTGTGGGTGTACCTACGGCCTGT
ACCCCGCCCAGCCACAGTCTACCTGCAGATCTTGCGACTAAAACCCCTAACTGGGGAAGGGACCGCAGGG
GGAGGGGGCGGAGGCCGGCGTCACATCCGTATCCGCTCACTGAAGATTGAGCTGCACTCACGCTCAGGCC
ATTGGCAGAGCATCGACTTCAAGCAAGTGCTACACAGCTGGTTCCGCCAGCCACAGAGCAACTGGGGCAT
CGAGATCAACGCCTTTGATCCCAGTGGCACAGACCTGGCTGTCACCTCCCTGGGGCCGGGAGCCGAGGGG
CTGCATCCATTCATGGAGCTTCGAGTCCTAGAGAACACAAAACGTTCCCGGCGGAACCTGGGTCTGGACT
GCGACGAGCACTCAAGCGAGTCCCGCTGCTGCCGATATCCCCTCACAGTGGACTTTGAGGCTTTCGGCTG
GGACTGGATCATCGCACCTAAGCGCTACAAGGCCAACTACTGCTCCGGCCAGTGCGAGTACATGTTCATG
CAAAAATATCCGCATACCCATTTGGTGCAGCAGGCCAATCCAAGAGGCTCTGCTGGGCCCTGTTGTACCC
CCACCAAGATGTCCCCAATCAACATGCTCTACTTCAATGACAAGCAGCAGATTATCTACGGCAAGATCCC
TGGCATGGTGGTGGATCGCTGTGGCTGCTCT
