>Addgene plasmid #83098 | pLX304 GDF11-V5 blast | addgene partial sequence | sequence record 161249 | WPRE-R 5'-CATAGCGTAAAAGGAGCAACA-3'
ATCCAGAGGTTGATTGTCGACTTAACGCGCCACCGGTTAGCGCTAGCTCATTACTACGTAGAATCGAGAC
CGAGGAGAGGGTTAGGGATAGGCTTACCAACCACTTTGTACAAGAAAGCTGGGCCCATGAGGCCTGAAGA
GCAGCCACAGCGATCCACCACCATGCCAGGGATCTTGCCGTAGATAATCTGCTGCTTGTCATTGAAGTAG
AGCATGTTGATTGGGGACATCTTGGTGGGGGTACAACAGGGCCCAGCAGAGCCTCTTGGATTGGCCTGCT
GCACCAAATGGGTATGCGGATATTTTTGCATGAACATGTACTCGCACTGGCCGGAGCAGTAGTTGGCCTT
GTAGCGCTTAGGTGCGATGATCCAGTCCCAGCCGAAAGCCTCAAAGTCCACTGTGAGGGGATATCGGCAG
CAGCGGGACTCGCTTGAGTGCTCGTCGCAGTCCAGACCCAGGTTCCGCCGGGAACGTTTTGTGTTCTCTA
GGACTCGAAGCTCCATGAATGGATGCAGCCCCTCGGCTCCCGGCCCCAGGGAGGTGACAGCCAGGTCTGT
GCCACTGGGATCAAAGGCGTTGATCTCGATGCCCCAGTTGCTCTGTGGCTGGCGGAACCAGCTGTGTAGC
ACTTGCTTGAAGTCGATGCTCTGCCAATGGCCTGAGCGTGAGTGCAGCTCAATCTTCAGTGAGCGGATAC
GGATGTGACGCCGGCCTCCGCCCCCTCCCCCTGCGGTCC
